Addgene plasmid #31863: pET22HT-PP7delFG
Depositing lab: Robert Singer. Depositing organization: Albert Einstein College of Medicine. Publication: Structural basis for the coevolution of a viral RNA-protein complex. Chao JA, Patskovsky Y, Almo SC, Singer RH. Nat Struct Mol Biol. 2008 Jan;15(1):103-5. Epub 2007 Dec 9. 10.1038/nsmb1327 PubMed 18066080.
Backbone
  Vector backbone: pET22
Growth in bacteria
  Bacterial resistance: Ampicillin, 100 μg/mL
  Growth temperature: 37°C
  Growth strain: DH5alpha
  Copy number: High Copy
Gene/Insert
  Gene/Insert name: PP7delFG Coat Protein
  Mutation: deleted FG loop
  GenBank ID: 2QUD
  Tag / fusion protein: His6-tag (N terminal on insert); TEV site (N terminal on insert)
  Cloning method: Restriction Enzyme; 5′ cloning site BamHI (not destroyed); 3′ cloning site NotI (not destroyed)
  Sequencing primers: 5′ T7
Terms and licenses: Academic/Nonprofit Terms; Industry Terms: Not Available to Industry
How to cite: pET22HT-PP7delFG was a gift from Robert Singer (Addgene plasmid # 31863 ; http://n2t.net/addgene:31863 ; RRID:Addgene_31863)
