[The description below was written by a language model from this plasmid's Addgene catalogue record and the feature table of its GenBank file.]
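Description:
pET22HT-PP7delFG is a 5,799 bp bacterial expression plasmid built on a pET22 backbone for producing a modified coat protein of the RNA bacteriophage PP7 in E. coli. It carries a ColE1/pBR322-type origin together with the bom region and the rop gene, an f1 phage origin, and a beta-lactamase gene for ampicillin selection. The catalogue lists it as high copy, although the annotated rop product is noted as keeping plasmids at lower copy number.

The expression cassette follows the usual pET design. A T7 promoter is followed immediately by a lac operator, then by the strong ribosome binding site from T7 gene 10, and a T7 terminator closes the unit. A plasmid-borne lacI gene under its own promoter supplies repressor, so transcription depends on a host that provides T7 RNA polymerase and can be induced with IPTG. The reading frame opens with a 6xHis tag followed by a TEV protease recognition site, which allows nickel-affinity purification and later removal of the tag. The PP7delFG insert, cloned between BamHI and NotI, is not annotated as its own feature in the table but occupies the gap downstream of the TEV site. A second 6xHis sequence from the vector is annotated after the insert; the record does not show whether it is translated or lies beyond a stop codon.

The insert lacks the FG loop of the coat protein, and its listed identifier refers to a structure entry. The associated publication concerns the structural basis of a viral RNA–protein complex, which fits use of this plasmid to make recombinant protein for structural and RNA-binding studies.
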