LOCUS       Exported 5799 bp ds-DNA circular SYN 12-MAY-2021
DEFINITION  synthetic circular DNA
ACCESSION   .
VERSION     .
KEYWORDS    pET22HT-PP7delFG
SOURCE      synthetic DNA construct
  ORGANISM  synthetic DNA construct
REFERENCE   1 (bases 1 to 5799)
  AUTHORS   Chao JA, Patskovsky Y, Almo SC, Singer RH
  TITLE     Structural basis for the coevolution of a viral RNA-protein complex.
  JOURNAL   Nat Struct Mol Biol. 2008 Jan;15(1):103-5. Epub 2007 Dec 9.
  PUBMED    18066080
REFERENCE   2 (bases 1 to 5799)
  AUTHORS   .
  TITLE     Direct Submission
  JOURNAL   Exported May 12, 2021 from SnapGene Server 1.1.58
            http://www.snapgene.com
FEATURES             Location/Qualifiers
     source          1..5799
                     /organism="synthetic DNA construct"
                     /mol_type="other DNA"
     rep_origin      12..467
                     /direction=RIGHT
                     /label=f1 ori
                     /note="f1 bacteriophage origin of replication; arrow
                     indicates direction of (+) strand synthesis"
     primer_bind     complement(99..118)
                     /label=F1ori-R
                     /note="F1 origin, reverse primer"
     primer_bind     309..330
                     /label=F1ori-F
                     /note="F1 origin, forward primer"
     promoter        494..598
                     /gene="bla"
                     /label=AmpR promoter
     CDS             599..1459
                     /codon_start=1
                     /gene="bla"
                     /product="beta-lactamase"
                     /label=AmpR
                     /note="confers resistance to ampicillin, carbenicillin, and
                     related antibiotics"
                     /translation="MSIQHFRVALIPFFAAFCLPVFAHPETLVKVKDAEDQLGARVGYI
                     ELDLNSGKILESFRPEERFPMMSTFKVLLCGAVLSRIDAGQEQLGRRIHYSQNDLVEYS
                     PVTEKHLTDGMTVRELCSAAITMSDNTAANLLLTTIGGPKELTAFLHNMGDHVTRLDRW
                     EPELNEAIPNDERDTTMPAAMATTLRKLLTGELLTLASRQQLIDWMEADKVAGPLLRSA
                     LPAGWFIADKSGAGERGSRGIIAALGPDGKPSRIVVIYTTGSQATMDERNRQIAEIGAS
                     LIKHW"
     primer_bind     complement(817..836)
                     /label=Amp-R
                     /note="Ampicillin resistance gene, reverse primer"
     rep_origin      1630..2218
                     /direction=RIGHT
                     /label=ori
                     /note="high-copy-number ColE1/pMB1/pBR322/pUC origin of
                     replication"
     primer_bind     2119..2138
                     /label=pBR322ori-F
                     /note="pBR322 origin, forward primer"
     primer_bind     2372..2389
                     /label=L4440
                     /note="L4440 vector, forward primer"
     misc_feature    2404..2546
                     /label=bom
                     /note="basis of mobility region from pBR322"
     primer_bind     complement(2472..2491)
                     /label=pRS-marker
                     /note="pRS vectors, use to sequence yeast selectable
                     marker"
     primer_bind     2632..2654
                     /label=pGEX 3'
                     /note="pGEX vectors, reverse primer"
     CDS             complement(2648..2839)
                     /codon_start=1
                     /gene="rop"
                     /product="Rop protein, which maintains plasmids at low copy
                     number"
                     /label=rop
                     /translation="MTKQEKTALNMARFIRSQTLTLLEKLNELDADEQADICESLHDHA
                     DELYRSCLARFGDDGENL"
     CDS             complement(3648..4730)
                     /codon_start=1
                     /gene="lacI"
                     /product="lac repressor"
                     /label=lacI
                     /note="The lac repressor binds to the lac operator to
                     inhibit transcription in E. coli. This inhibition can be
                     relieved by adding lactose or
                     isopropyl-beta-D-thiogalactopyranoside (IPTG)."
                     /translation="MKPVTLYDVAEYAGVSYQTVSRVVNQASHVSAKTREKVEAAMAEL
                     NYIPNRVAQQLAGKQSLLIGVATSSLALHAPSQIVAAIKSRADQLGASVVVSMVERSGV
                     EACKAAVHNLLAQRVSGLIINYPLDDQDAIAVEAACTNVPALFLDVSDQTPINSIIFSH
                     EDGTRLGVEHLVALGHQQIALLAGPLSSVSARLRLAGWHKYLTRNQIQPIAEREGDWSA
                     MSGFQQTMQMLNEGIVPTAMLVANDQMALGAMRAITESGLRVGADISVVGYDDTEDSSC
                     YIPPLTTIKQDFRLLGQTSVDRLLQLSQGQAVKGNQLLPVSLVKRKTTLAPNTQTASPR
                     ALADSLMQLARQVSRLESGQ"
     primer_bind     4692..4711
                     /label=LacI-R
                     /note="LacI, reverse primer"
     promoter        complement(4731..4808)
                     /gene="lacI"
                     /label=lacI promoter
     primer_bind     5014..5033
                     /label=pBRrevBam
                     /note="pBR322 vectors, tet region, downstream of BamHI,
                     reverse primer"
     primer_bind     5117..5136
                     /label=T7
                     /note="T7 promoter, forward primer"
     promoter        5117..5135
                     /label=T7 promoter
                     /note="promoter for bacteriophage T7 RNA polymerase"
     protein_bind    5136..5160
                     /label=lac operator
                     /bound_moiety="lac repressor encoded by lacI"
                     /note="The lac repressor binds to the lac operator to
                     inhibit transcription in E. coli. This inhibition can be
                     relieved by adding lactose or
                     isopropyl-beta-D-thiogalactopyranoside (IPTG)."
     RBS             5175..5197
                     /note="efficient ribosome binding site from bacteriophage
                     T7 gene 10 (Olins and Rangwala, 1989)"
     CDS             5208..5225
                     /codon_start=1
                     /product="6xHis affinity tag"
                     /label=6xHis
                     /translation="HHHHHH"
     CDS             5229..5249
                     /codon_start=1
                     /product="tobacco etch virus (TEV) protease recognition and
                     cleavage site"
                     /label=TEV site
                     /translation="ENLYFQG"
     CDS             5643..5660
                     /codon_start=1
                     /product="6xHis affinity tag"
                     /label=6xHis
                     /translation="HHHHHH"
     primer_bind     complement(5713..5731)
                     /label=T7 Term
                     /note="T7 terminator, reverse primer"
     terminator      5727..5774
                     /label=T7 terminator
                     /note="transcription terminator for bacteriophage T7 RNA
                     polymerase"
ORIGIN
        1 aggcgaatgg gnnnnnnnnn nnnnnnnnnn nnnnnnnnnn nnnnnnnnnn nnnnnnnnnn
       61 nnnnnnnnnn nnnnnnnnnn nnnnnnnnnn nnnnnnnnnn nnnnnnnnnn nnnnnnnnnn
      121 nnnnnnnnnn nnnnncnnnn nnnnnnnnnn nnnnnnnnnn nnnnnnnnnn nnnnnnnnnn
      181 nnnnnnnnnn nnnnnnnnnn nnnnnnnnnn nnnnnnnnnn nnnnnnnann nnnnnnnnnn
      241 nnnnnnnnnn nnnnnnnnnn nnnnnnnnnn nnnnnnncct ttgacgttgg agtccacgtt
      301 ctttaatagt ggactcttgt tccaaactgg aacaacactc aaccctatct cggtctattc
      361 ttttgattta taagggattt tgccgatttc ggcctattgg ttaaaaaatg agctgattta
      421 acaaaaattt aacgcgaatt ttaacaaaat attaacgttt acaatttcag gtggcacttt
      481 tcggggaaat gtgcgcggaa cccctatttg tttatttttc taaatacatt caaatatgta
      541 tccgctcatg agacaataac cctgataaat gcttcaataa tattgaaaaa ggaagagtat
      601 gagtattcaa catttccgtg tcgcccttat tccctttttt gcggcatttt gccttcctgt
      661 ttttgctcac ccagaaacgc tggtgaaagt aaaagatgct gaagatcagt tgggtgcacg
      721 agtgggttac atcgaactgg atctcaacag cggtaagatc cttgagagtt ttcgccccga
      781 agaacgtttt ccaatgatga gcacttttaa agttctgcta tgtggcgcgg tattatcccg
      841 tattgacgcc gggcaagagc aactcggtcg ccgcatacac tattctcaga atgacttggt
      901 tgagtactca ccagtcacag aaaagcatct tacggatggc atgacagtaa gagaattatg
      961 cagtgctgcc ataaccatga gtgataacac tgcggccaac ttacttctga caacgatcgg
     1021 aggaccgaag gagctaaccg cttttttgca caacatgggg gatcatgtaa ctcgccttga
     1081 tcgttgggaa ccggagctga atgaagccat accaaacgac gagcgtgaca ccacgatgcc
     1141 tgcagcaatg gcaacaacgt tgcgcaaact attaactggc gaactactta ctctagcttc
     1201 ccggcaacaa ttaatagact ggatggaggc ggataaagtt gcaggaccac ttctgcgctc
     1261 ggcccttccg gctggctggt ttattgctga taaatctgga gccggtgagc gtgggtctcg
     1321 cggtatcatt gcagcactgg ggccagatgg taagccctcc cgtatcgtag ttatctacac
     1381 gacggggagt caggcaacta tggatgaacg aaatagacag atcgctgaga taggtgcctc
     1441 actgattaag cattggtaac tgtcagacca agtttactca tatatacttt agattgattt
     1501 aaaacttcat ttttaattta aaaggatcta ggtgaagatc ctttttgata atctcatgac
     1561 caaaatccct taacgtgagt tttcgttcca ctgagcgtca gaccccgtag aaaagatcaa
     1621 aggatcttct tgagatcctt tttttctgcg cgtaatctgc tgcttgcaaa caaaaaaacc
     1681 accgctacca gcggtggttt gtttgccgga tcaagagcta ccaactcttt ttccgaaggt
     1741 aactggcttc agcagagcgc agataccaaa tactgtcctt ctagtgtagc cgtagttagg
     1801 ccaccacttc aagaactctg tagcaccgcc tacatacctc gctctgctaa tcctgttacc
     1861 agtggctgct gccagtggcg ataagtcgtg tcttaccggg ttggactcaa gacgatagtt
     1921 accggataag gcgcagcggt cgggctgaac ggggggttcg tgcacacagc ccagcttgga
     1981 gcgaacgacc tacaccgaac tgagatacct acagcgtgag ctatgagaaa gcgccacgct
     2041 tcccgaaggg agaaaggcgg acaggtatcc ggtaagcggc agggtcggaa caggagagcg
     2101 cacgagggag cttccagggg gaaacgcctg gtatctttat agtcctgtcg ggtttcgcca
     2161 cctctgactt gagcgtcgat ttttgtgatg ctcgtcaggg gggcggagcc tatggaaaaa
     2221 cgccagcaac gcggcctttt tacggttcct ggccttttgc tggccttttg ctcacatgtt
     2281 ctttcctgcg ttatcccctg attctgtgga taaccgtatt accgcctttg agtgagctga
     2341 taccgctcgc cgcagccgaa cgaccgagcg cagcgagtca gtgagcgagg aagcggaaga
     2401 gcgcctgatg cggtattttc tccttacgca tctgtgcggt atttcacacc gcatatatgg
     2461 tgcactctca gtacaatctg ctctgatgcc gcatagttaa gccagtatac actccgctat
     2521 cgctacgtga ctgggtcatg gctgcgcccc gacacccgcc aacacccgct gacgcgccct
     2581 gacgggcttg tctgctcccg gcatccgctt acagacaagc tgtgaccgtc tccgggagct
     2641 gcatgtgtca gaggttttca ccgtcatcac cgaaacgcgc gaggcagctg cggtaaagct
     2701 catcagcgtg gtcgtgaagc gattcacaga tgtctgcctg ttcatccgcg tccagctcgt
     2761 tgagtttctc cagaagcgtt aatgtctggc ttctgataaa gcgggccatg ttaagggcgg
     2821 ttttttcctg tttggtcact gatgcctccg tgtaaggggg atttctgttc atgggggtaa
     2881 tgataccgat gaaacgagag aggatgctca cgatacgggt tactgatgat gaacatgccc
     2941 ggttactgga acgttgtgag ggtaaacaac tggcggtatg gatgcggcgg gaccagagaa
     3001 aaatcactca gggtcaatgc cagcgcttcg ttaatacaga tgtaggtgtt ccacagggta
     3061 gccagcagca tcctgcgatg cagatccgga acataatggt gcagggcgct gacttccgcg
     3121 tttccagact ttacgaaaca cggaaaccga agaccattca tgttgttgct caggtcgcag
     3181 acgttttgca gcagcagtcg cttcacgttc gctcgcgtat cggtgattca ttctgctaac
     3241 cagtaaggca accccgccag cctagccggg tcctcaacga caggagcacg atcatgcgca
     3301 cccgtggggc cgccatgccg gcgataatgg cctgcttctc gccgaaacgt ttggtggcgg
     3361 gaccagtgac gaaggcttga gcgagggcgt gcaagattcc gaataccgca agcgacaggc
     3421 cgatcatcgt cgcgctccag cgaaagcggt cctcgccgaa aatgacccag agcgctgccg
     3481 gcacctgtcc tacgagttgc atgataaaga agacagtcat aagtgcggcg acgatagtca
     3541 tgccccgcgc ccaccggaag gagctgactg ggttgaaggc tctcaagggc atcggtcgag
     3601 atcccggtgc ctaatgagtg agctaactta cattaattgc gttgcgctca ctgcccgctt
     3661 tccagtcggg aaacctgtcg tgccagctgc attaatgaat cggccaacgc gcggggagag
     3721 gcggtttgcg tattgggcgc cagggtggtt tttcttttca ccagtgagac gggcaacagc
     3781 tgattgccct tcaccgcctg gccctgagag agttgcagca agcggtccac gctggtttgc
     3841 cccagcaggc gaaaatcctg tttgatggtg gttaacggcg ggatataaca tgagctgtct
     3901 tcggtatcgt cgtatcccac taccgagata tccgcaccaa cgcgcagccc ggactcggta
     3961 atggcgcgca ttgcgcccag cgccatctga tcgttggcaa ccagcatcgc agtgggaacg
     4021 atgccctcat tcagcatttg catggtttgt tgaaaaccgg acatggcact ccagtcgcct
     4081 tcccgttccg ctatcggctg aatttgattg cgagtgagat atttatgcca gccagccaga
     4141 cgcagacgcg ccgagacaga acttaatggg cccgctaaca gcgcgatttg ctggtgaccc
     4201 aatgcgacca gatgctccac gcccagtcgc gtaccgtctt catgggagaa aataatactg
     4261 ttgatgggtg tctggtcaga gacatcaaga aataacgccg gaacattagt gcaggcagct
     4321 tccacagcaa tggcatcctg gtcatccagc ggatagttaa tgatcagccc actgacgcgt
     4381 tgcgcgagaa gattgtgcac cgccgcttta caggcttcga cgccgcttcg ttctaccatc
     4441 gacaccacca cgctggcacc cagttgatcg gcgcgagatt taatcgccgc gacaatttgc
     4501 gacggcgcgt gcagggccag actggaggtg gcaacgccaa tcagcaacga ctgtttgccc
     4561 gccagttgtt gtgccacgcg gttgggaatg taattcagct ccgccatcgc cgcttccact
     4621 ttttcccgcg ttttcgcaga aacgtggctg gcctggttca ccacgcggga aacggtctga
     4681 taagagacac cggcatactc tgcgacatcg tataacgtta ctggtttcac attcaccacc
     4741 ctgaattgac tctcttccgg gcgctatcat gccataccgc gaaaggtttt gcgccattcg
     4801 atggtgtccg ggatctcgac gctctccctt atgcgactcc tgcattagga agcagcccag
     4861 tagtaggttg aggccgttga gcaccgccgc cgcaaggaat ggtgcatgca aggagatggc
     4921 gcccaacagt cccccggcca cggggcctgc caccataccc acgccgaaac aagcgctcat
     4981 gagcccgaag tggcgagccc gatcttcccc atcggtgatg tcggcgatat aggcgccagc
     5041 aaccgcacct gtggcgccgg tgatgccggc cacgatgcgt ccggcgtaga ggatcgagat
     5101 ctcgatcccg cgaaattaat acgactcact ataggggaat tgtgagcgga taacaattcc
     5161 cctctagaaa taattttgtt taactttaag aaggagatat acatatgcat catcatcatc
     5221 atcacggcga aaacctgtat tttcagggcg gatccatgtc caaaaccatc gttctttcgg
     5281 tcggcgaggc tactcgcact ctgactgaga tccagtccac cgcagaccgt cagatcttcg
     5341 aagagaaggt cgggcctctg gtgggtcggc tgcgcctcac ggcttcgctc cgtcaaaacg
     5401 gagccaagac cgcgtatcgc gtcaacctaa aactggatca ggcggacgtc gttgattccg
     5461 gacttccgaa agtgcgctac actcaggtat ggtcgcacga cgtgacaatc gttgcgaata
     5521 gcaccgaggc ctcgcgcaaa tcgttgtacg atttgaccaa gtccctcgtc gcgacctcgc
     5581 aggtcgaaga tcttgtcgtc aaccttgtgc cgctgggccg ttgataagcg gccgcactcg
     5641 agcaccacca ccaccaccac tgagatccgg ctgctaacaa agcccgaaag gaagctgagt
     5701 tggctgctgc caccgctgag caataactag cataacccct tggggcctct aaacgggtct
     5761 tgaggggttt tttgctgaaa ggaggaacta tatccggat
//
