>Addgene plasmid #31863 | pET22HT-PP7delFG | addgene partial sequence | sequence record 36665 | T7 5'-TAATACGACTCACTATAGGG-3'
ATTCCCTCTGAATATTTTGTTTAACTTTAAGAAGGAGATATACATATGCATCATCATCATCATCACGGCG
AAAACCTGTATTTTCAGGGCGGATCCATGTCCAAAACCATCGTTCTTTCGGTCGGCGAGGCTACTCGCAC
TCTGACTGAGATCCAGTCCACCGCAGACCGTCAGATCTTCGAAGAGAAGGTCGGGCCTCTGGTGGGTCGG
CTGCGCCTCACGGCTTCGCTCCGTCAAAACGGAGCCAAGACCGCGTATCGCGTCAACCTAAAACTGGATC
AGGCGGACGTCGTTGATTCCGGACTTCCGAAAGTGCGCTACACTCAGGTATGGTCGCACGACGTGACAAT
CGTTGCGAATAGCACCGAGGCCTCGCGCAAATCGTTGTACGATTTGACCAAGTCCCTCGTCGCGACCTCG
CAGGTCGAAGATCTTGTCGTCAACCTTGTGCCGCTGGGCCGTTGATAAGCGGCCGCACTCGAGCACCACC
ACCACCACCACTGAGATCCGGCTGCTAACAAAGCCCGAAAGGAAGCTGAGTTGGCTGCTGCCACCGCTGA
GCAATAACTAGCATAACCCCTTGGGGCCTCTAAACGGGTCTTGAGGGGTTTTTTGCTGAAAGGAGGAACT
ATATCCGGATTGGCGAATGGG
[124 nt withheld, positions 652-775]
C
[91 nt withheld, positions 777-867]
AGGG
